>Addgene plasmid #239403 | pLP857_α-syn:oScarlet KI donor | addgene full sequence | sequence record 487109 | Addgene NGS Result
CCTGCAGGCAGCTGCGCGCTCGCTCGCTCACTGAGGCCGCCCGGGCGTCGGGCGACCTTTGGTCGCCCGG
CCTCAGTGAGCGAGCGAGCGCGCAGAGAGGGAGTGGCCAACTCCATCACTAGGGGTTCCTGCGGCCGCTC
ACATGTGAGGGCCTATTTCCCATGATTCCTTCATATTTGCATATACGATACAAGGCTGTTAGAGAGATAA
TTGGAATTAATTTGACTGTAAACACAAAGATATTAGTACAAAATACGTGACGTAGAAAGTAATAATTTCT
TGGGTAGTTTGCAGTTTTAAAATTATGTTTTAAAATGGACTATCATATGCTTACCGTAACTTGAAAGTAT
TTCGATTTCTTGGCTTTATATATCTTGTGGAAAGGACGAAACACCGAGGCTTCAGGCTCATAGTCTGTTT
AAGAGCTAAGCTGGAAACAGCATAGCAAGTTTAAATAAGGCTAGTCCGTTATCAACTTGAAAAAGTGGCA
CCGAGTCGGTGCTTTTTTGATCCGACGCGCCATCTCTAGGCCCGCGCCGGCCCCCTCGCACGGACTTGTG
GGAGAAGCTCGGCTACTCCCCTGCCCCGGTTAATTTGCATATAATATTTCCTAGTAACTATAGAGGCTTA
ATGTGCGATAAAAGACAGATAATCTGTTCTTTTTAATACTAGCTACATTTTACATGATAGGCTTGGATTT
CTATAACTTCGTATAGCATACATTATACGAAGTTATAAACAGCACAAAAGGAAACTCACCCTAACTGTAA
AGTAATTGTGTGTTTTGAGACTATAAGTATCCCTTGGAGAACCACCTTGTTGGAAACACCGGCGATCGTA
ATCACCCGAGTGTTTGAGAGCTAAGCAGAAAGCTGCATAGCAAGTTCAAATAAGGCTAGTCCGTACACAA
CTTGAAAAAGTGGCAGCCGAGTCGGCTGCTTTTTTCTGCAGGCGATCGTAATCACCCGAGTGGGCGCTCG
AGGTGGAGGCGGTTCAGGCGGAGGTGGCTCTGGCGGTGGCGGATCGCCATGGGCGGTGAGCAAGGGCGAG
GCAGTGATCAAGGAGTTCATGCGGTTCAAGGTGCACATGGAGGGCTCCATGAACGGCCACGAGTTCGAGA
TCGAGGGCGAGGGCGAGGGCCGCCCCTACGAGGGCACCCAGACCGCCAAGCTGAAGGTGACCAAGGGTGG
CCCCCTGCCCTTCTCCTGGGACATCCTGTCCCCTCAGTTCATGTACGGCTCCAGGGCCTTCACCAAGCAC
CCCGCCGACATCCCCGACTACTATAAGCAGTCCTTCCCCGAGGGCTTCAAGTGGGACCGCGTGATGAACT
TCGAGGACGGCGGCGCCGTGACCGTGACCCAGGACACCTCCCTGGAGGACGGCACCCTGATCTACAAGGT
GAAGCTCCGCGGCACCAACTTCCCTCCTGACGGCCCCGTAATGCAGAAGAAAACAATGGGCTGGGAAGCG
TCCACCGAGCGGTTGTACCCCGAGGACGGCGTGCTGAAGGGCGACATTAAGATGGCCCTGCGCCTGAAGG
ACGGCGGGCGCTACCTGGCGGACTTCAAGACCACCTACAAGGCCAAGAAGCCCGTGCAGATGCCCGGCGC
CTACAACGTGGACCGCAAGTTGGACATCACCTCCCACAACGAGGACTACACCGTGGTGGAACAGTACGAA
CGCTCCGAGGGCCGCCACTCCACCGGCGGCATGGACGAGCTGTACAAGTAATCGAGAATTCGATATCATA
GCTAGCTAGCTAGGGATCCGCGATCGTAATCACCCGAGTGGGCTAGAGGGGCCGCAGGAACCCCTAGTGA
TGGAGTTGGCCACTCCCTCTCTGCGCGCTCGCTCGCTCACTGAGGCCGGGCGACCAAAGGTCGCCCGACG
CCCGGGCTTTGCCCGGGCGGCCTCAGTGAGCGAGCGAGCGCGCAGCTGCCTGCAGGGGCGCCTGATGCGG
TATTTTCTCCTTACGCATCTGTGCGGTATTTCACACCGCATA
[95 nt withheld, positions 2003-2097]
T
[46 nt withheld, positions 2099-2144]
C
[141 nt withheld, positions 2146-2286]
CCTTTGACGTTGGAGTCCACGTTCTTT
[37 nt withheld, positions 2314-2350]
ACTCTATCTCGGGCTATTCTTTTGATTTATAAGGGATTTTGCCGATTTCGGTCTATTGGTTAAAAAATGA
GCTGATTTAACAAAAATTTAACGCGAATTTTAACAAAATATTAACGTTTACAATTTTATGGTGCACTCTC
AGTACAATCTGCTCTGATGCCGCATAGTTAAGCCAGCCCCGACACCCGCCAACACCCGCTGACGCGCCCT
GACGGGCTTGTCTGCTCCCGGCATCCGCTTACAGACAAGCTGTGACCGTCTCCGGGAGCTGCATGTGTCA
GAGGTTTTCACCGTCATCACCGAAACGCGCGAGACGAAAGGGCCTCGTGATACGCCTATTTTTATAGGTT
AATGTCATGATAATAATGGTTTCTTAGACGTCAGGTGGCACTTTTCGGGGAAATGTGCGCGGAACCCCTA
TTTGTTTATTTTTCTAAATACATTCAAATATGTATCCGCTCATGAGACAATAACCCTGATAAATGCTTCA
ATAATATTGAAAAAGGAAGAGTATGAGTATTCAACATTTCCGTGTCGCCCTTATTCCCTTTTTTGCGGCA
TTTTGCCTTCCTGTTTTTGCTCACCCAGAAACGCTGGTGAAAGTAAAAGATGCTGAAGATCAGTTGGGTG
CACGAGTGGGTTACATCGAACTGGATCTCAACAGCGGTAAGATCCTTGAGAGTTTTCGCCCCGAAGAACG
TTTTCCAATGATGAGCACTTTTAAAGTTCTGCTATGTGGCGCGGTATTATCCCGTATTGACGCCGGGCAA
GAGCAACTCGGTCGCCGCATACACTATTCTCAGAATGACTTGGTTGAGTACTCACCAGTCACAGAAAAGC
ATCTTACGGATGGCATGACAGTAAGAGAATTATGCAGTGCTGCCATAACCATGAGTGATAACACTGCGGC
CAACTTACTTCTGACAACGATCGGAGGACCGAAGGAGCTAACCGCTTTTTTGCACAACATGGGGGATCAT
GTAACTCGCCTTGATCGTTGGGAACCGGAGCTGAATGAAGCCATACCAAACGACGAGCGTGACACCACGA
TGCCTGTAGCAATGGCAACAACGTTGCGCAAACTATTAACTGGCGAACTACTTACTCTAGCTTCCCGGCA
ACAATTAATAGACTGGATGGAGGCGGATAAAGTTGCAGGACCACTTCTGCGCTCGGCCCTTCCGGCTGGC
TGGTTTATTGCTGATAAATCTGGAGCCGGTGAGCGTGGGTCTCGCGGTATCATTGCAGCACTGGGGCCAG
ATGGTAAGCCCTCCCGTATCGTAGTTATCTACACGACGGGGAGTCAGGCAACTATGGATGAACGAAATAG
ACAGATCGCTGAGATAGGTGCCTCACTGATTAAGCATTGGTAACTGTCAGACCAAGTTTACTCATATATA
CTTTAGATTGATTTAAAACTTCATTTTTAATTTAAAAGGATCTAGGTGAAGATCCTTTTTGATAATCTCA
TGACCAAAATCCCTTAACGTGAGTTTTCGTTCCACTGAGCGTCAGACCCCGTAGAAAAGATCAAAGGATC
TTCTTGAGATCCTTTTTTTCTGCGCGTAATCTGCTGCTTGCAAACAAAAAAACCACCGCTACCAGCGGTG
GTTTGTTTGCCGGATCAAGAGCTACCAACTCTTTTTCCGAAGGTAACTGGCTTCAGCAGAGCGCAGATAC
CAAATACTGTTCTTCTAGTGTAGCCGTAGTTAGGCCACCACTTCAAGAACTCTGTAGCACCGCCTACATA
CCTCGCTCTGCTAATCCTGTTACCAGTGGCTGCTGCCAGTGGCGATAAGTCGTGTCTTACCGGGTTGGAC
TCAAGACGATAGTTACCGGATAAGGCGCAGCGGTCGGGCTGAACGGGGGGTTCGTGCACACAGCCCAGCT
TGGAGCGAACGACCTACACCGAACTGAGATACCTACAGCGTGAGCTATGAGAAAGCGCCACGCTTCCCGA
AGGGAGAAAGGCGGACAGGTATCCGGTAAGCGGCAGGGTCGGAACAGGAGAGCGCACGAGGGAGCTTCCA
GGGGGAAACGCCTGGTATCTTTATAGTCCTGTCGGGTTTCGCCACCTCTGACTTGAGCGTCGATTTTTGT
GATGCTCGTCAGGGGGGCGGAGCCTATGGAAAAACGCCAGCAACGCGGCCTTTTTACGGTTCCTGGCCTT
TTGCTGGCCTTTTGCTCACATGT
Features (pLannotate 1.2.2; 14 found; start..end, strand, type, name):
     12..39      +  repeat_region  AAV2 ITR (fragment): inverted terminal repeat of adeno-associated virus serotype 2 inverted
     68..95      +  repeat_region  AAV2 ITR (fragment): inverted terminal repeat of adeno-associated virus serotype 2 inverted
    147..387     +  promoter       U6 promoter: RNA polymerase III promoter for human U6 snRNA
    435..502     +  misc_RNA       tracrRNA (fragment): trans-activating CRISPR RNA for the Streptococcus pyogenes CRISPR/Cas9 system
    703..736     +  protein_bind   loxP: Cre-mediated recombination occurs in the 8-bp core sequence (GCATACAT). Cre recombinase
   1035..1728    +  CDS            mScarlet (fragment): bright monomeric red fluorescent protein evolved from a synthetic template (Bindels et al., 2016)
   1806..1946    +  repeat_region  AAV2 ITR: inverted terminal repeat of adeno-associated virus serotype 2 inverted
   1951..2002    -  misc_feature   bom (fragment): basis of mobility region from pBR322
   2021..2476    +  rep_origin     f1 ori (sequence partly withheld): f1 bacteriophage origin of replication; arrow indicates direction of (+) strand synthesis
   2477..2526    -  misc_feature   bom (fragment): basis of mobility region from pBR322
   2628..2663    -  CDS            rop (fragment): Rop protein, which maintains plasmids at low copy number; rop
   2758..2862    +  promoter       AmpR promoter: bla
   2863..3723    +  CDS            AmpR: β-lactamase; bla; confers resistance to ampicillin, carbenicillin, and related antibiotics
   3894..4482    +  rep_origin     ori: high-copy-number ColE1/pMB1/pBR322/pUC origin of replication
