[The description below was written by a language model from this plasmid's Addgene catalogue record and pLannotate feature annotations shown in this document.]
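Description:
pLP857_α-syn:oScarlet KI donor is an AAV transfer plasmid built on the pX552 backbone and designed to deliver guide RNAs and a donor cassette for SpCas9-mediated knock-in of the red fluorescent protein oScarlet at the C-terminus of endogenous mouse α-synuclein. It is propagated in bacteria as a high-copy plasmid through a ColE1/pUC-type origin with ampicillin selection (AmpR with its own promoter), and also carries an f1 origin. A recombination-deficient strain is listed for growth, consistent with the presence of AAV2 inverted terminal repeats. One ITR is annotated intact, while the other is detected only as short fragments. The catalogue gives a total size of 5,292 bp, whereas the sequenced record behind the feature table is 4,543 nt; the reason for this difference is not stated.

Between the ITRs, a human U6 promoter drives a guide RNA with an SpCas9 scaffold. The recorded backbone modifications indicate a second guide RNA cassette downstream, whose promoter region contains the annotated loxP site, although that promoter is not named in the annotation. The record does not explain the role of the loxP site. The donor follows: a flexible glycine-serine linker fused to the oScarlet coding sequence (annotated as an mScarlet-related CDS, about 700 bp) and ending in stop codons. The second guide's target sequence appears on both sides of the donor, an arrangement that would let Cas9 excise the fragment in cells for insertion at the cut genomic locus. No homology arms are annotated, and Cas9 itself is not encoded, so it must be supplied separately. The associated work uses the construct to visualize endogenous α-synuclein in cultured mouse hippocampal neurons.
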