Addgene plasmid #239403: pLP857_α-syn:oScarlet KI donor
Purpose: AAV vector for SpCas9-mediated CRISPR KI of oScarlet at the C-terminus of mouse α-syn
Depositing lab: Subhojit Roy. Depositing organization: University of California, San Diego (UCSD). Publication: Protocol for CRISPR-based manipulation and visualization of endogenous alpha-synuclein in cultured mouse hippocampal neurons. Parra-Rivas LA, Sharma R, Rust TE, Bazick HO, Carlson-Stevermer J, Zylka MJ, Ogawa Y, Roy S. STAR Protoc. 2025 Jul 21;6(3):103945. doi: 10.1016/j.xpro.2025.103945. PubMed 40700012.
Backbone
  Vector backbone: pX552
  Backbone manufacturer: Feng Zhang
  Backbone size w/o insert (bp): 1675
  Total vector size (bp): 5292
  Modifications to backbone: gcggccgctcacatgtgagggcctatttcccatgattccttcatatttgcatatacgatacaaggctgttagagagataattggaattaatttgactgtaaacacaaagatattagtacaaaatacgtgacgtagaaagtaataatttcttgggtagtttgcagttttaaaattatgttttaaaatggactatCATAtgcttaccgtaacttgaaagtatttcgatttcttggctttatatatcttgtggaaaggacgaaacaccgAGGCTTCAGGCTCATAGTCTgtttaagagctaagctggaaacagcatagcaagtttaaataaggctagtccgttatcaacttgaaaaagtggcaccgagtcggtgcttttttgatccgacgcgccatctctaggcccgcgccggccccctcgcacggacttgtgggagaagctcggctactcccctgccccggttaatttgcatataatatttcctagtaactatagaggcttaatgtgcgataaaagacagataatctgttctttttaatactagctacattttacatgataggcttggatttctataacttcgtatagcatacattatacgaagttataaacagcacaaaaggaaactcaccctaactgtaaagtaattgtgtgttttgagactataagtatcccttggagaaccaccttgttggaaacaccgGCGATCGTAATCACCCGAGTgtttgagagctaagcagaaagctgcatagcaagttcaaataaggctagtccgtacacaacttgaaaaagtggcagccgagtcggctgcttttttctgcagGCGATCGTAATCACCCGAGTGGGcgCTCGAGGTGGAGGCGGTTCAGGCGGAGGTGGCTCTGGCGGTGGCGGATCGccatgggcggtgagcaagggcgaggcagtgatcaaggagttcatgcggttcaaggtgcacatggagggctccatgaacggccacgagttcgagatcgagggcgagggcgagggccgcccctacgagggcacccagaccgccaagctgaaggtgaccaagggtggccccctgcccttctcctgggacatcctgtcccctcagttcatgtacggctccagggccttcaccaagcaccccgccgacatccccgactactataagcagtccttccccgagggcttcaagtgggaccgcgtgatgaacttcgaggacggcggcgccgtgaccgtgacccaggacacctccctggaggacggcaccctgatctacaaggtgaagctccgcggcaccaacttccctcctgacggccccgtaatgcagaagaaAacaatgggctgggaagcgtccaccgagcggttgtaccccgaggacggcgtgctgaagggcgacattaagatggccctgcgcctgaaggacggcgggcgctacctggcggacttcaagaccacctacaaggccaagaagcccgtgcagatgcccggcgcctacaacgtggaccgcaagttggacatcacctcccacaacgaggactacaccgtggtggaacagtacgaacgctccgagggccgccactccaccggcggcatggacgagctgtacaagtaatcgagaattcgatatcaTAGCTAGCTAGCTAGGGATCCGCGATCGTAATCACCCGAGTGGGctagaggggccgc
  Vector type: Mammalian Expression, AAV, CRISPR
Growth in bacteria
  Bacterial resistance: Ampicillin, 100 μg/mL
  Growth temperature: 37°C
  Growth strain: NEB Stable
  Copy number: High Copy
Gene/Insert
  Gene/Insert name: oScarlet
  Insert size (bp): 699
  Tag / fusion protein: oScarlet
Terms and licenses: Academic/Nonprofit Terms; Industry Terms: Not Available to Industry
How to cite: pLP857_α-syn:oScarlet KI donor was a gift from Subhojit Roy (Addgene plasmid # 239403 ; http://n2t.net/addgene:239403 ; RRID:Addgene_239403)
